Addgene plasmid #211964: pKLV2-U6gRNA5(ID1_5-2)-PGKpuroBFP-W
Purpose: Express gRNA against ID1 with puro and BFP
Depositing lab: Kosuke Yusa. Depositing organization: Kyoto University, Institute for Life and Medical Sciences. Publication: RENGE infers gene regulatory networks using time-series single-cell RNA-seq data with CRISPR perturbations. Ishikawa M, Sugino S, Masuda Y, Tarumoto Y, Seto Y, Taniyama N, Wagai F, Yamauchi Y, Kojima Y, Kiryu H, Yusa K, Eiraku M, Mochizuki A. Commun Biol. 2023 Dec 28;6(1):1290. doi: 10.1038/s42003-023-05594-4. PubMed 38155269.
Backbone
  Vector backbone: pKLV2-U6gRNA5(BbsI)-PGKpuroBFP-W
  Backbone size w/o insert (bp): 8630
  Total vector size (bp): 8650
  Vector type: Mammalian Expression, Lentiviral, CRISPR
  Selectable markers: Puromycin
Growth in bacteria
  Bacterial resistance: Ampicillin, 100 μg/mL
  Growth temperature: 37°C
  Growth strain: NEB Stable
  Copy number: High Copy
Gene/Insert
  Gene/Insert name: sgRNA targeting ID1
  gRNA/shRNA sequence: GGCCATCTCGCGCTGCGCC
  Species: H. sapiens (human)
  GenBank ID: NM_002165.4
  Entrez Gene: ID1 (a.k.a. ID, bHLHb24)
  Promoter: Human U6 promoter
  Cloning method: Restriction Enzyme; 5′ cloning site BbsI (destroyed during cloning); 3′ cloning site BbsI (destroyed during cloning)
  Sequencing primers: 5′ AGATAATTAGAATTAATTTGACTG
Terms and licenses: Academic/Nonprofit Terms; Industry Terms: Not Available to Industry
How to cite: pKLV2-U6gRNA5(ID1_5-2)-PGKpuroBFP-W was a gift from Kosuke Yusa (Addgene plasmid # 211964 ; http://n2t.net/addgene:211964 ; RRID:Addgene_211964)
