[The description below was written by a language model from this plasmid's Addgene catalogue record and pLannotate feature annotations shown in this document.]
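Description:
pKLV2-U6gRNA5(ID1_5-2)-PGKpuroBFP-W is an 8,650 bp lentiviral CRISPR guide-expression plasmid built on the pKLV2-U6gRNA5(BbsI)-PGKpuroBFP-W backbone. It carries a single guide RNA directed against human ID1, a bHLH-family gene also known as bHLHb24. The roughly 20 nt guide was inserted between two BbsI sites, both destroyed during cloning. This places it directly downstream of the human U6 RNA polymerase III promoter and upstream of a Streptococcus pyogenes Cas9 guide scaffold, which the feature table annotates as a tracrRNA fragment. The plasmid does not encode Cas9, so the nuclease has to be supplied separately in the target cells. In bacteria the plasmid replicates from a high-copy ColE1/pUC origin and is selected with ampicillin through AmpR. An f1 origin and residual lac/lacZα, T3 and T7 elements from the cloning backbone are also present.

The viral transfer cassette begins with a CMV enhancer/promoter fused to a truncated HIV-1 5' LTR, which drives Tat-independent production of genomic RNA in packaging cells. This is followed by the Ψ packaging signal with a gag fragment, the RRE for Rev-dependent nuclear export, and the cPPT/CTS. After the U6-gRNA unit, a mouse PGK promoter drives puromycin N-acetyltransferase followed by TagBFP. The two coding regions are separated by a short unannotated gap, and the record does not say how they are linked. A WPRE enhances transcript expression, and the cassette ends in a truncated 3' LTR and a bGH polyadenylation signal. Transduced cells can therefore be selected with puromycin and tracked or sorted by blue fluorescence. The associated publication used such CRISPR perturbations with time-series single-cell RNA-seq to infer gene regulatory networks.
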