Features (pLannotate 1.2.2; 28 found; start..end, strand, type, name):
    242..441     +  promoter       CMV promoter: human cytomegalovirus (CMV) immediate early promoter
    459..639     +  LTR            5' LTR (truncated): truncated 5' long terminal repeat (LTR) from HIV-1
    686..811     +  misc_feature   HIV-1 Ψ: packaging signal of human immunodeficiency virus type 1
    795..1133    +  CDS            HIV-1 gag (fragment): gag protein from human immunodeficiency virus 1; gag
   1310..1543    +  misc_feature   RRE: The Rev response element (RRE) of HIV-1 allows for Rev-dependent mRNA export from the nucleus to the cytoplasm.
   1920..2020    +  CDS            Rev (fragment): human immunodeficiency virus 1 (HIV-1) Rev protein; rev; enhances nuclear export of unspliced and incompletely spliced viral mRNAs
   2070..2187    +  misc_feature   cPPT/CTS: central polypurine tract and central termination sequence of HIV-1
   2262..2502    +  promoter       U6 promoter: RNA polymerase III promoter for human U6 snRNA
   2549..2616    +  misc_RNA       tracrRNA (fragment): trans-activating CRISPR RNA for the Streptococcus pyogenes CRISPR/Cas9 system
   2639..3138    +  promoter       PGK promoter: mouse phosphoglycerate kinase 1 promoter
   3178..3774    +  CDS            PuroR (fragment): puromycin N-acetyltransferase; pac from Streptomyces; confers resistance to puromycin
   3847..4545    +  CDS            TagBFP: TagBFP is a basic (constitutively fluorescent) blue fluorescent protein published in 2008, derived from Entacmaea quadricolor. It is reported to be a very rapidly-maturing monomer with very low acid sensitivity.
   4557..5143    +  misc_feature   WPRE: woodchuck hepatitis virus posttranscriptional regulatory element
   5137..5283    +  CDS            nef (fragment): NEF_HV1LA - Experimental evidence at protein level: Swiss-Prot protein existence level 1. Extracellular Nef protein targets CD4(+) T-lymphocytes for apoptosis by interacting with CXCR4 surface receptors. From Human immunodeficiency virus type 1 group M subtype B (isolate Lai) (HIV-1).
   5291..5469    +  LTR            5' LTR (truncated): truncated 5' long terminal repeat (LTR) from HIV-1
   5495..5606    +  polyA_signal   bGH poly(A) signal: bovine growth hormone polyadenylation signal
   5745..5763    -  promoter       T3 promoter: promoter for bacteriophage T3 RNA polymerase
   5808..5824    -  protein_bind   lac operator: The lac repressor binds to the lac operator to inhibit transcription in E. coli. This inhibition can be relieved by adding lactose or isopropyl-β-D-thiogalactopyranoside (IPTG). lac repressor encoded by lacI
   5832..5862    -  promoter       lac promoter: promoter for the E. coli lac operon
   5877..5898    -  protein_bind   CAP binding site: CAP binding activates transcription in the presence of cAMP. E. coli catabolite activator protein
   5911..6003    -  CDS            lacI (fragment): lac repressor; lacI; The lac repressor binds to the lac operator to inhibit transcription in E. coli. This inhibition can be relieved by adding lactose or isopropyl-β-D-thiogalactopyranoside (IPTG).
   6186..6774    -  rep_origin     ori: high-copy-number ColE1/pMB1/pBR322/pUC origin of replication
   6945..7805    -  CDS            AmpR: β-lactamase; bla; confers resistance to ampicillin, carbenicillin, and related antibiotics
   7806..7910    -  promoter       AmpR promoter: bla
   7963..8391    -  rep_origin     f1 ori (sequence partly withheld): f1 bacteriophage origin of replication; arrow indicates direction of (+) strand synthesis
   8396..8551    -  CDS            lacZα (fragment): LacZα fragment of β-galactosidase; lacZ fragment
   8559..8577    +  promoter       T7 promoter: promoter for bacteriophage T7 RNA polymerase
   8591..241     +  enhancer       CMV enhancer (across the origin): human cytomegalovirus immediate early enhancer
>Addgene plasmid #211964 | pKLV2-U6gRNA5(ID1_5-2)-PGKpuroBFP-W | addgene full sequence | sequence record 419992 | Addgene NGS Result
GTCAATAATGACGTATGTTCCCATAGTAACGCCAATAGGGACTTTCCATTGACGTCAATGGGTGGAGTAT
TTACGGTAAACTGCCCACTTGGCAGTACATCAAGTGTATCATATGCCAAGTACGCCCCCTATTGACGTCA
ATGACGGTAAATGGCCCGCCTGGCATTATGCCCAGTACATGACCTTATGGGACTTTCCTACTTGGCAGTA
CATCTACGTATTAGTCATCGCTATTACCATGGTGATGCGGTTTTGGCAGTACATCAATGGGCGTGGATAG
CGGTTTGACTCACGGGGATTTCCAAGTCTCCACCCCATTGACGTCAATGGGAGTTTGTTTTGGCACCAAA
ATCAACGGGACTTTCCAAAATGTCGTAACAACTCCGCCCCATTGACGCAAATGGGCGGTAGGCGTGTACG
GTGGGAGGTCTATATAAGCAGCGCGTTTTGCCTGTACTGGGTCTCTCTGGTTAGACCAGATCTGAGCCTG
GGAGCTCTCTGGCTAACTAGGGAACCCACTGCTTAAGCCTCAATAAAGCTTGCCTTGAGTGCTTCAAGTA
GTGTGTGCCCGTCTGTTGTGTGACTCTGGTAACTAGAGATCCCTCAGACCCTTTTAGTCAGTGTGGAAAA
TCTCTAGCAGTGGCGCCCGAACAGGGACTTGAAAGCGAAAGGGAAACCAGAGGAGCTCTCTCGACGCAGG
ACTCGGCTTGCTGAAGCGCGCACGGCAAGAGGCGAGGGGCGGCGACTGGTGAGTACGCCAAAAATTTTGA
CTAGCGGAGGCTAGAAGGAGAGAGATGGGTGCGAGAGCGTCAGTATTAAGCGGGGGAGAATTAGATCGCG
ATGGGAAAAAATTCGGTTAAGGCCAGGGGGAAAGAAAAAATATAAATTAAAACATATAGTATGGGCAAGC
AGGGAGCTAGAACGATTCGCAGTTAATCCTGGCCTGTTAGAAACATCAGAAGGCTGTAGACAAATACTGG
GACAGCTACAACCATCCCTTCAGACAGGATCAGAAGAACTTAGATCATTATATAATACAGTAGCAACCCT
CTATTGTGTGCATCAAAGGATAGAGATAAAAGACACCAAGGAAGCTTTAGACAAGATAGAGGAAGAGCAA
AACAAAAGTAAGACCACCGCACAGCAAGCGGCCGGCCGCGCTGATCTTCAGACCTGGAGGAGGAGATATG
AGGGACAATTGGAGAAGTGAATTATATAAATATAAAGTAGTAAAAATTGAACCATTAGGAGTAGCACCCA
CCAAGGCAAAGAGAAGAGTGGTGCAGAGAGAAAAAAGAGCAGTGGGAATAGGAGCTTTGTTCCTTGGGTT
CTTGGGAGCAGCAGGAAGCACTATGGGCGCAGCGTCAATGACGCTGACGGTACAGGCCAGACAATTATTG
TCTGGTATAGTGCAGCAGCAGAACAATTTGCTGAGGGCTATTGAGGCGCAACAGCATCTGTTGCAACTCA
CAGTCTGGGGCATCAAGCAGCTCCAGGCAAGAATCCTGGCTGTGGAAAGATACCTAAAGGATCAACAGCT
CCTGGGGATTTGGGGTTGCTCTGGAAAACTCATTTGCACCACTGCTGTGCCTTGGAATGCTAGTTGGAGT
AATAAATCTCTGGAACAGATTTGGAATCACACGACCTGGATGGAGTGGGACAGAGAAATTAACAATTACA
CAAGCTTAATACACTCCTTAATTGAAGAATCGCAAAACCAGCAAGAAAAGAATGAACAAGAATTATTGGA
ATTAGATAAATGGGCAAGTTTGTGGAATTGGTTTAACATAACAAATTGGCTGTGGTATATAAAATTATTC
ATAATGATAGTAGGAGGCTTGGTAGGTTTAAGAATAGTTTTTGCTGTACTTTCTATAGTGAATAGAGTTA
GGCAGGGATATTCACCATTATCGTTTCAGACCCACCTCCCAACCCCGAGGGGACCCGACAGGCCCGAAGG
AATAGAAGAAGAAGGTGGAGAGAGAGACAGAGACAGATCCATTCGATTAGTGAACGGATCGGCACTGCGT
GCGCCAATTCTGCAGACAAATGGCAGTATTCATCCACAATTTTAAAAGAAAAGGGGGGATTGGGGGGTAC
AGTGCAGGGGAAAGAATAGTAGACATAATAGCAACAGACATACAAACTAAAGAATTACAAAAACAAATTA
CAAAAATTCAAAATTTTCGGGTTTATTACAGGGACAGCAGAGATCCAGTTTGGTTAGTACCGGGCCCTAC
GCGTCCAAGGTCGGGCAGGAAGAGGGCCTATTTCCCATGATTCCTTCATATTTGCATATACGATACAAGG
CTGTTAGAGAGATAATTAGAATTAATTTGACTGTAAACACAAAGATATTAGTACAAAATACGTGACGTAG
AAAGTAATAATTTCTTGGGTAGTTTGCAGTTTTAAAATTATGTTTTAAAATGGACTATCATATGCTTACC
GTAACTTGAAAGTATTTCGATTTCTTGGCTTTATATATCTTGTGGAAAGGACGAAACACCGGGCCATCTC
GCGCTGCGCCGTTTAAGAGCTATGCTGGAAACAGCATAGCAAGTTTAAATAAGGCTAGTCCGTTATCAAC
TTGAAAAAGTGGCACCGAGTCGGTGCTTTTTTTGGATCCAATTCTACCGGGTAGGGGAGGCGCTTTTCCC
AAGGCAGTCTGGAGCATGCGCTTTAGCAGCCCCGCTGGGCACTTGGCGCTACACAAGTGGCCTCTGGCCT
CGCACACATTCCACATCCACCGGTAGGCGCCAACCGGCTCCGTTCTTTGGTGGCCCCTTCGCGCCACCTT
CTACTCCTCCCCTAGTCAGGAAGTTCCCCCCCGCCCCGCAGCTCGCGTCGTGCAGGACGTGACAAATGGA
AGTAGCACGTCTCACTAGTCTCGTGCAGATGGACAGCACCGCTGAGCAATGGAAGCGGGTAGGCCTTTGG
GGCAGCGGCCAATAGCAGCTTTGCTCCTTCGCTTTCTGGGCTCAGAGGCTGGGAAGGGGTGGGTCCGGGG
GCGGGCTCAGGGGCGGGCTCAGGGGCGGGGCGGGCGCCCGAAGGTCCTCCGGAGGCCCGGCATTCTGCAC
GCTTCAAAAGCGCACGTCTGCCGCGCTGTTCTCCTCTTCCTCATCTCCGGGCCTTTCGACCTGCATCCAT
CTAGATCTCGAGCAGCTGAAGCTTACCATGACCGAGTACAAGCCCACGGTGCGCCTCGCCACCCGCGACG
ACGTCCCCAGGGCCGTACGCACCCTCGCCGCCGCGTTCGCCGACTACCCCGCCACGCGCCACACCGTCGA
TCCGGACCGCCACATCGAGCGGGTCACCGAGCTGCAAGAACTCTTCCTCACGCGCGTCGGGCTCGACATC
GGCAAGGTGTGGGTCGCGGACGACGGCGCCGCGGTGGCGGTCTGGACCACGCCGGAGAGCGTCGAAGCGG
GGGCGGTGTTCGCCGAGATCGGCCCGCGCATGGCCGAGTTGAGCGGTTCCCGGCTGGCCGCGCAGCAACA
GATGGAAGGCCTCCTGGCGCCGCACCGGCCCAAGGAGCCCGCGTGGTTCCTGGCCACCGTCGGCGTCTCG
CCCGACCACCAGGGCAAGGGTCTGGGCAGCGCCGTCGTGCTCCCCGGAGTGGAGGCGGCCGAGCGCGCCG
GGGTGCCCGCCTTCCTGGAGACCTCCGCGCCCCGCAACCTCCCCTTCTACGAGCGGCTCGGCTTCACCGT
CACCGCCGACGTCGAGGTGCCCGAAGGACCGCGCACCTGGTGCATGACCCGCAAGCCCGGTGCCGGCGGC
GGGTCCGGAGGAGAGGGCAGAGGAAGTCTCCTAACATGCGGTGACGTGGAGGAGAATCCTGGCCCAATGA
GCGAGCTGATTAAGGAGAACATGCACATGAAGCTGTACATGGAGGGCACCGTGGACAACCATCACTTCAA
GTGCACATCCGAGGGCGAAGGCAAGCCCTACGAGGGCACCCAGACCATGAGAATCAAGGTGGTCGAGGGC
GGCCCTCTCCCCTTCGCCTTCGACATCCTGGCTACTAGCTTCCTCTACGGCAGCAAGACCTTCATCAACC
ACACCCAGGGCATCCCCGACTTCTTCAAGCAGTCCTTCCCTGAGGGCTTCACATGGGAGAGAGTCACCAC
ATACGAGGACGGGGGCGTGCTGACCGCTACCCAGGACACCAGCCTCCAGGACGGCTGCCTCATCTACAAC
GTCAAGATCAGAGGGGTGAACTTCACATCCAACGGCCCTGTGATGCAGAAGAAAACACTCGGCTGGGAGG
CCTTCACCGAGACGCTGTACCCCGCTGACGGCGGCCTGGAAGGCAGAAACGACATGGCCCTGAAGCTCGT
GGGCGGGAGCCATCTGATCGCAAACATCAAGACCACATATAGATCCAAGAAACCCGCTAAGAACCTCAAG
ATGCCTGGCGTCTACTATGTGGACTACAGACTGGAAAGAATCAAGGAGGCCAACAACGAGACCTACGTCG
AGCAGCACGAGGTGGCAGTGGCCAGATACTGCGACCTCCCTAGCAAACTGGGGCACAAGCTTAATTGAGC
GGCCGCTCAACCTCTGGATTACAAAATTTGTGAAAGATTGACTGGTATTCTTAACTATGTTGCTCCTTTT
ACGCTATGTGGATACGCTGCTTTAATGCCTTTGTATCATGCTATTGCTTCCCGTATGGCTTTCATTTTCT
CCTCCTTGTATAAATCCTGGTTGCTGTCTCTTTATGAGGAGTTGTGGCCCGTTGTCAGGCAACGTGGCGT
GGTGTGCACTGTGTTTGCTGACGCAACCCCCACTGGTTGGGGCATTGCCACCACCTGTCAGCTCCTTTCC
GGGACTTTCGCTTTCCCCCTCCCTATTGCCACGGCGGAACTCATCGCCGCCTGCCTTGCCCGCTGCTGGA
CAGGGGCTCGGCTGTTGGGCACTGACAATTCCGTGGTGTTGTCGGGGAAATCATCGTCCTTTCCTTGGCT
GCTCGCCTGTGTTGCCACCTGGATTCTGCGCGGGACGTCCTTCTGCTACGTCCCTTCGGCCCTCAATCCA
GCGGACCTTCCTTCCCGCGGCCTGCTGCCGGCTCTGCGGCCTCTTCCGCGTCTACGCCTTCGCCCTCAGA
CGAGTCGGATCTCCCTTTGGGCCGCCTCCCCGCAGGTACCTTTAAGACCAATGACTTACAAGGCAGCTGT
AGATCTTAGCCACTTTTTAAAAGAAAAGGGGGGACTGGAAGGGCTAATTCACTCCCAAAGAAGTCAAGAT
CTGCTTTTTGCCTGTACTGGGTCTCTCTGGTTAGACCAGAGTCTCTCTGGTTAGACCAGATCTGAGCCTG
GGAGCTCTCTGGCTAACTAGGGAACCCACTGCTTAAGCCTCAATAAAGCTTGCCTTGAGTGCTTCAAGTA
GTGTGTGCCCGTCTGTTGTGTGACTCTGGTAACTAGAGATCCCTCAGACCCTTTTAGTCAGTGTGGAAAA
TCTCTAGCAGTTTAAACCCGCTGATCAGCCTCGACTGTGCCTTCTAGTTGCCAGCCATCTGTTGTTTGCC
CCTCCCCCGTGCCTTCCTTGACCCTGGAAGGTGCCACTCCCACTGTCCTTTCCTAATAAAATGAGGAAAT
TGCATCGCATTGTCTGAGTAGGTGTCATTCTATTCTGGGGGGTGGGGTGGGGCAGGACAGCAAGGGGGAG
GATTGGGAAGTCAATAGCAGGCATGCTGGGGATGCGGTGGGCTCTATGGGCGGCCGTTAATTAAGCTTTT
GTTCCCTTTAGTGAGGGTTAATTGCGCGCTTGGCGTAATCATGGTCATAGCTGTTTCCTGTGTGAAATTG
TTATCCGCTCACAATTCCACACAACATACGAGCCGGGAGCATAAAGTGTAAAGCCTGGGGTGCCTAATGA
GTGAGCTAACTCACATTAATTGCGTTGCGCTCACTGCCCGCTTTCCAGTCGGGAAACCTGTCGTGCCAGC
TGCATTAATGAATCGGCCAACGCGCGGGGAGAGGCGGTTTGCGTATTGGGCGCTCTTCCGCTTCCTCGCT
CACTGACTCGCTGCGCTCGGTCGTTCGGCTGCGGCGAGCGGTATCAGCTCACTCAAAGGCGGTAATACGG
TTATCCACAGAATCAGGGGATAACGCAGGAAAGAACATGTGAGCAAAAGGCCAGCAAAAGGCCAGGAACC
GTAAAAAGGCCGCGTTGCTGGCGTTTTTCCATAGGCTCCGCCCCCCTGACGAGCATCACAAAAATCGACG
CTCAAGTCAGAGGTGGCGAAACCCGACAGGACTATAAAGATACCAGGCGTTTCCCCCTGGAAGCTCCCTC
GTGCGCTCTCCTGTTCCGACCCTGCCGCTTACCGGATACCTGTCCGCCTTTCTCCCTTCGGGAAGCGTGG
CGCTTTCTCATAGCTCACGCTGTAGGTATCTCAGTTCGGTGTAGGTCGTTCGCTCCAAGCTGGGCTGTGT
GCACGAACCCCCCGTTCAGCCCGACCGCTGCGCCTTATCCGGTAACTATCGTCTTGAGTCCAACCCGGTA
AGACACGACTTATCGCCACTGGCAGCAGCCACTGGTAACAGGATTAGCAGAGCGAGGTATGTAGGCGGTG
CTACAGAGTTCTTGAAGTGGTGGCCTAACTACGGCTACACTAGAAGAACAGTATTTGGTATCTGCGCTCT
GCTGAAGCCAGTTACCTTCGGAAAAAGAGTTGGTAGCTCTTGATCCGGCAAACAAACCACCGCTGGTAGC
GGTGGTTTTTTTGTTTGCAAGCAGCAGATTACGCGCAGAAAAAAAGGATCTCAAGAAGATCCTTTGATCT
TTTCTACGGGGTCTGACGCTCAGTGGAACGAAAACTCACGTTAAGGGATTTTGGTCATGAGATTATCAAA
AAGGATCTTCACCTAGATCCTTTTAAATTAAAAATGAAGTTTTAAATCAATCTAAAGTATATATGAGTAA
ACTTGGTCTGACAGTTACCAATGCTTAATCAGTGAGGCACCTATCTCAGCGATCTGTCTATTTCGTTCAT
CCATAGTTGCCTGACTCCCCGTCGTGTAGATAACTACGATACGGGAGGGCTTACCATCTGGCCCCAGTGC
TGCAATGATACCGCGAGACCCACGCTCACCGGCTCCAGATTTATCAGCAATAAACCAGCCAGCCGGAAGG
GCCGAGCGCAGAAGTGGTCCTGCAACTTTATCCGCCTCCATCCAGTCTATTAATTGTTGCCGGGAAGCTA
GAGTAAGTAGTTCGCCAGTTAATAGTTTGCGCAACGTTGTTGCCATTGCTACAGGCATCGTGGTGTCACG
CTCGTCGTTTGGTATGGCTTCATTCAGCTCCGGTTCCCAACGATCAAGGCGAGTTACATGATCCCCCATG
TTGTGCAAAAAAGCGGTTAGCTCCTTCGGTCCTCCGATCGTTGTCAGAAGTAAGTTGGCCGCAGTGTTAT
CACTCATGGTTATGGCAGCACTGCATAATTCTCTTACTGTCATGCCATCCGTAAGATGCTTTTCTGTGAC
TGGTGAGTACTCAACCAAGTCATTCTGAGAATAGTGTATGCGGCGACCGAGTTGCTCTTGCCCGGCGTCA
ATACGGGATAATACCGCGCCACATAGCAGAACTTTAAAAGTGCTCATCATTGGAAAACGTTCTTCGGGGC
GAAAACTCTCAAGGATCTTACCGCTGTTGAGATCCAGTTCGATGTAACCCACTCGTGCACCCAACTGATC
TTCAGCATCTTTTACTTTCACCAGCGTTTCTGGGTGAGCAAAAACAGGAAGGCAAAATGCCGCAAAAAAG
GGAATAAGGGCGACACGGAAATGTTGAATACTCATACTCTTCCTTTTTCAATATTATTGAAGCATTTATC
AGGGTTATTGTCTCATGAGCGGATACATATTTGAATGTATTTAGAAAAATAAACAAATAGGGGTTCCGCG
CACATTTCCCCGAAAAGTGCCACCTAAATTGTAAGCGTTAATATTTTGTTAAAATTCGCGTTAAATTTTT
GTTAAATCAGCTCATTTTTTAACCAATAGGCCGAAATCGGCAAAATCCCTTATAAATCAAAAGAATAGAC
CGAGATAGGGT
[37 nt withheld, positions 8062-8098]
AAAGAACGTGGACTCCAACGTCAAAGG
[49 nt withheld, positions 8126-8174]
T
[91 nt withheld, positions 8176-8266]
G
[124 nt withheld, positions 8268-8391]
CCCATTCGCCATTCAGGCTGCGCAACTGTTGGGAAGGGCGATCGGTGCGGGCCTCTTCGCTATTACGCCA
GCTGGCGAAAGGGGGATGTGCTGCAAGGCGATTAAGTTGGGTAACGCCAGGGTTTTCCCAGTCACGACGT
TGTAAAACGACGGCCAGTGAGCGCGCGTAATACGACTCACTATAGGGCGAATTGACTAGTACATAACTTA
CGGTAAATGGCCCGCCTGGCTGACCGCCCAACGACCCCCGCCCATTGAC
